Addgene plasmid #110010: pHH0103_EIF4E_IF4E
Purpose: Protein expression and purification of EIF4E_IF4E
Depositing lab: Sachdev Sidhu. Depositing organization: University of Toronto. Publication: Large-scale survey and database of high affinity ligands for peptide recognition modules. Teyra J, Kelil A, Jain S, Helmy M, Jajodia R, Hooda Y, Gu J, D'Cruz AA, Nicholson SE, Min J, Sudol M, Kim PM, Bader GD, Sidhu SS. Mol Syst Biol. 2020 Dec;16(12):e9310. doi: 10.15252/msb.20199310. PubMed 33438817.
Backbone
  Vector backbone: pHH0103
  Vector type: Bacterial Expression
Growth in bacteria
  Bacterial resistance: Ampicillin, 100 μg/mL
  Growth temperature: 37°C
  Growth strain: DH5alpha
  Copy number: Low Copy
Gene/Insert
  Gene/Insert name: EIF4E_IF4E
  Species: H. sapiens (human)
  Entrez Gene: EIF4E (a.k.a. AUTS19, CBP, EIF4E1, EIF4EL1, EIF4F, eIF-4E)
  Cloning method: Restriction Enzyme; 5′ cloning site Sfi1 (unknown if destroyed); 3′ cloning site Not1 (unknown if destroyed)
Terms and licenses: Academic/Nonprofit Terms; Industry Terms: Not Available to Industry
How to cite: pHH0103_EIF4E_IF4E was a gift from Sachdev Sidhu (Addgene plasmid # 110010 ; http://n2t.net/addgene:110010 ; RRID:Addgene_110010)
