[The description below was written by a language model from this plasmid's Addgene catalogue record and pLannotate feature annotations shown in this document.]
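Description:
pHH0103_EIF4E_IF4E is a 7,374-nt bacterial expression plasmid built on the pHH0103 backbone for producing and purifying the human eIF4E protein in E. coli. The name suggests that the insert represents the IF4E domain of EIF4E. The insert was cloned between SfiI and NotI sites, and the annotated EIF4E coding region spans about 650 nt. eIF4E is the cap-binding translation initiation factor that recognises the 7-methylguanosine cap of mRNAs. In this deposit it belongs to a large-scale survey of peptide recognition modules and their high-affinity ligands.

Expression is driven by the strong hybrid tac promoter, which is followed by a lac operator. The plasmid also carries lacI under the lacIq promoter, so transcription is repressed until it is induced with IPTG. The annotated features upstream of the insert are a 6xHis tag and then Schistosoma japonicum glutathione S-transferase. This order suggests an N-terminally His-GST-tagged product suited to nickel or glutathione affinity purification, although the record does not confirm the reading frame or any protease cleavage site.

A bacteriophage fd terminator sits just downstream of the insert, followed by fragments of M13 gene III. Together with the f1 origin, these point to a phagemid-derived backbone, and the gene III fragments lie beyond the terminator and appear to be vestigial here. The plasmid replicates from a ColE1/pBR322-type origin with a bom site, and the rop gene appears only as fragments interrupted by the f1 ori. The catalogue lists it as low copy. Selection is by ampicillin through the bla gene, and only remnants of the tetracycline resistance gene and its promoter remain.
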