Features (pLannotate 1.2.2; 21 found; start..end, strand, type, name):
      1..29      +  promoter       tac promoter: strong E. coli promoter; hybrid between the trp and lac UV5 promoters
     37..53      +  protein_bind   lac operator: The lac repressor binds to the lac operator to inhibit transcription in E. coli. This inhibition can be relieved by adding lactose or isopropyl-β-D-thiogalactopyranoside (IPTG). lac repressor encoded by lacI
    138..155     +  CDS            6xHis: 6xHis affinity tag
    171..824     +  CDS            GST26_SCHJA: Experimental evidence at protein level: Swiss-Prot protein existence level 1. GST isoenzymes appear to play a central role in the parasite detoxification system. Other functions are also suspected including a role in increasing the solubility of haematin in the parasite gut. From Schistosoma japonicum (Blood fluke).
    906..1553    +  CDS            EIF4E (sequence withheld): IF4E_HUMAN - Also known as EIF4EL1, EIF4F. Experimental evidence at protein level: Swiss-Prot protein existence level 1. Recognizes and binds the 7-methylguanosine-containing mRNA cap during an early step in the initiation of protein synthesis and facilitates ribosome binding by inducing the unwinding of the mRNAs secondary structures (PubMed:16271312, PubMed:22578813). In addition to its role in translation initiation, also acts as a regulator of translation and stability in the cytoplasm (PubMed:24335285). Component of the CYFIP1-EIF4E-FMR1 complex which binds to the mRNA cap and mediates tr
   1569..1616    +  terminator     fd terminator (sequence withheld): central terminator from bacteriophage fd (Otsuka and Kunisawa, 1982)
   1621..1833    +  CDS            M13 gene III (fragment) (sequence partly withheld): pIII; III; minor coat protein
   1848..2318    +  CDS            M13 gene III (fragment) (sequence partly withheld): pIII; III; minor coat protein
   2340..2410    +  CDS            TcR (fragment): tetracycline efflux protein; tet; confers resistance to tetracycline
   2652..3032    -  CDS            YPB1_ECOLX: Protein predicted: Swiss-Prot protein existence level 4. From Escherichia coli.
   3049..3200    +  CDS            rop (fragment): Rop protein, which maintains plasmids at low copy number; rop
   3236..3664    -  rep_origin     f1 ori (sequence partly withheld): f1 bacteriophage origin of replication; arrow indicates direction of (+) strand synthesis
   3673..3712    +  CDS            rop (fragment): Rop protein, which maintains plasmids at low copy number; rop
   3814..3954    +  misc_feature   bom: basis of mobility region from pBR322
   4140..4727    -  rep_origin     ori: high-copy-number ColE1/pMB1/pBR322/pUC origin of replication
   4898..5758    -  CDS            AmpR: β-lactamase; bla; confers resistance to ampicillin, carbenicillin, and related antibiotics
   5759..5863    -  promoter       AmpR promoter: bla
   5972..6049    +  promoter       lacIq promoter: lacI (mutant); In the lacIq allele, a single base change in the promoter boosts expression of the lacI gene about 10-fold.
   6050..7132    +  CDS            lacI: lac repressor; lacI; The lac repressor binds to the lac operator to inhibit transcription in E. coli. This inhibition can be relieved by adding lactose or isopropyl-β-D-thiogalactopyranoside (IPTG).
   7145..7166    +  protein_bind   CAP binding site: CAP binding activates transcription in the presence of cAMP. E. coli catabolite activator protein
   7185..7202    +  promoter       tet promoter (fragment): E. coli promoter for tetracycline efflux protein gene
>Addgene plasmid #110010 | pHH0103_EIF4E_IF4E | addgene full sequence | sequence record 315912 | Addgene NGS Result
TTGACAATTAATCATCGGCTCGTATAATGTGTGGAATTGTGAGCGGATAACAATTTCACACAGGAAACAG
CCAGTCCGTTTAGGTGTTTTCACGAGCACTTCACCAACAAGGACCATAGATTATGAAAATCGAAGAACAC
CATCACCATCACCATTCCAGCGGTAAGCTTATGTCCCCTATACTAGGTTATTGGAAAATTAAGGGCCTTG
TGCAACCCACTCGACTTCTTTTGGAATATCTTGAAGAAAAATATGAAGAGCATTTGTATGAGCGCGATGA
AGGTGATAAATGGCGAAACAAAAAGTTTGAATTGGGTTTGGAGTTTCCCAATCTTCCTTATTATATTGAT
GGTGATGTTAAATTAACACAGTCTATGGCCATCATACGTTATATAGCTGACAAGCACAACATGTTGGGTG
GTTGTCCAAAAGAGCGTGCAGAGATTTCAATGCTTGAAGGAGCGGTTTTGGATATTAGATACGGTGTTTC
GAGAATTGCATATAGTAAAGACTTTGAAACTCTCAAAGTTGATTTTCTTAGCAAGCTACCTGAAATGCTG
AAAATGTTCGAAGATCGTTTATGTCATAAAACATATTTAAATGGTGATCATGTAACCCATCCTGACTTCA
TGTTGTATGACGCTCTTGATGTTGTTTTATACATGGACCCAATGTGCCTGGATGCGTTCCCAAAATTAGT
TTGTTTTAAAAAACGTATTGAAGCTATCCCACAAATTGATAAGTACTTGAAATCCAGCAAGTATATAGCA
TGGCCTTTGCAGGGCTGGCAAGCCACGTTTGGTGGTGGCGACCATCCTCCAAAATCGGATCTGGAAGTTC
TGTTCCAGGGGCCCCTGTCCAGCGGTCTGGTTCCGCGTGGTTCCGGTACCGCGGCCCAGCCGGCC
[648 nt withheld, positions 906-1553]
GCGGCCGCATA
[142 nt withheld, positions 1565-1706]
C
[98 nt withheld, positions 1708-1805]
AGTTTGTACTGGTGACGAAACTCAGTGTCTAGCTAGAGTGGC
[149 nt withheld, positions 1848-1996]
T
[41 nt withheld, positions 1998-2038]
T
[62 nt withheld, positions 2040-2101]
A
[35 nt withheld, positions 2103-2137]
CCTCCCTCAATCGGTTGAATGTCGCCCTTTTGTCTTTGGCGCTGGTAAACCATATGAA
[86 nt withheld, positions 2196-2281]
T
[54 nt withheld, positions 2283-2336]
CTAGCGCCGCCCTATACCTTGTCTGCCTCCCCGCGTTGCGTCGCGGTGCATGGAGCCGGGCCACCTCGAC
CTGAATGGAAGCCGGCGGCACCTCGCTAACGGATTCACCACTCCAAGAATTGGAGCCAATCAATTCTTGC
GGAGAACTGTGAATGCGCAAACCAACCCTTGGCAGAACATATCCATCGCGTCCGCCATCTCCAGCAGCCG
CACGCGGCGCATCTCGGGCAGCGTTGGGTCCTGGCCACGGGTGCGCATGATCGTGCTCCTGTCGTTGAGG
ACCCGGCTAGGCTGGCGGGGTTGCCTTACTGGTTAGCAGAATGAATCACCGATACGCGAGCGAACGTGAA
GCGACTGCTGCTGCAAAACGTCTGCGACCTGAGCAACAACATGAATGGTCTTCGGTTTCCGTGTTTCGTA
AAGTCTGGAAACGCGGAAGTCAGCGCCCTGCACCATTATGTTCCGGATCTGCATCGCAGGATGCTGCTGG
CTACCCTGTGGAACACCTACATCTGTATTAACGAAGCGCTGGCATTGACCCTGAGTGATTTTTCTCTGGT
CCCGCCGCATCCATACCGCCAGTTGTTTACCCTCACAACGTTCCAGTAACCGGGCATGTTCATCATCAGT
AACCCGTATCGTGAGCATCCTCTCTCGTTTCATCGGTATCATTACCCCCATGAACAGAAATCCCCCTTAC
ACGGAGGCATCAGTGACCAAACAGGAAAAAACCGCCCTTAACATGGCCCGCTTTATCAGAAGCCAGACAT
TAACGCTTCTGGAGAAACTCAACGAGCTGGACGCGGATGAACAGGCAGACATCTGTGAATCGCTTCACGA
CCACGCTGATGAGCTTTACCGCAGGATCCGCGAAATTGTAAGCGTTAATATTTTGTTAAAATTCGCGTTA
AATTTTTGTTAAATCAGCTCATTTTTTAACCAATAGGCCGAAATCGGCAAAATCCCTTATAAATCAAAAG
AATAGACCGAGATAGGGT
[37 nt withheld, positions 3335-3371]
AAAGAACGTGGACTCCAACGTCAAAGG
[49 nt withheld, positions 3399-3447]
T
[91 nt withheld, positions 3449-3539]
G
[124 nt withheld, positions 3541-3664]
CGCGGATCCTGCCTCGCGCGTTTCGGTGATGACGGTGAAAACCTCTGACACATGCAGCTCCCGGAGACGG
TCACAGCTTGTCTGTAAGCGGATGCCGGGAGCAGACAAGCCCGTCAGGGCGCGTCAGCGGGTGTTGGCGG
GTGTCGGGGCGCAGCCATGACCCAGTCACGTAGCGATAGCGGAGTGTATACTGGCTTAACTATGCGGCAT
CAGAGCAGATTGTACTGAGAGTGCACCATATGCGGTGTGAAATACCGCACAGATGCGTAAGGAGAAAATA
CCGCATCAGGCGCTCTTCCGCTTCCTCGCTCACTGACTCGCTGCGCTCGGTCGTTCGGCTGCGGCGAGCG
GTATCAGCTCACTCAAAGGCGGTAATACGGTTATCCACAGAATCAGGGGATAACGCAGGAAAGAACATGT
GAGCAAAAGGCCAGCAAAAGGCCAGGAACCGTAAAAAGGCCGCGTTGCTGGCGTTTTTCCATAGGCTCCG
CCCCCCTGACGAGCATCACAAAAATCGACGCTCAAGTCAGAGGTGGCGAAACCCGACAGGACTATAAAGA
TACCAGGGTTTCCCCCTGGAAGCTCCCTCGTGCGCTCTCCTGTTCCGACCCTGCCGCTTACCGGATACCT
GTCCGCCTTTCTCCCTTCGGGAAGCGTGGCGCTTTCTCATAGCTCACGCTGTAGGTATCTCAGTTCGGTG
TAGGTCGTTCGCTCCAAGCTGGGCTGTGTGCACGAACCCCCCGTTCAGCCCGACCGCTGCGCCTTATCCG
GTAACTATCGTCTTGAGTCCAACCCGGTAAGACACGACTTATCGCCACTGGCAGCAGCCACTGGTAACAG
GATTAGCAGAGCGAGGTATGTAGGCGGTGCTACAGAGTTCTTGAAGTGGTGGCCTAACTACGGCTACACT
AGAAGGACAGTATTTGGTATCTGCGCTCTGCTGAAGCCAGTTACCTTCGGAAAAAGAGTTGGTAGCTCTT
GATCCGGCAAACAAACCACCGCTGGTAGCGGTGGTTTTTTTGTTTGCAAGCAGCAGATTACGCGCAGAAA
AAAAGGATCTCAAGAAGATCCTTTGATCTTTTCTACGGGGTCTGACGCTCAGTGGAACGAAAACTCACGT
TAAGGGATTTTGGTCATGAGATTATCAAAAAGGATCTTCACCTAGATCCTTTTAAATTAAAAATGAAGTT
TTAAATCAATCTAAAGTATATATGAGTAAACTTGGTCTGACAGTTACCAATGCTTAATCAGTGAGGCACC
TATCTCAGCGATCTGTCTATTTCGTTCATCCATAGTTGCCTGACTCCCCGTCGTGTAGATAACTACGATA
CGGGAGGGCTTACCATCTGGCCCCAGTGCTGCAATGATACCGCGAGACCCACGCTCACCGGCTCCAGATT
TATCAGCAATAAACCAGCCAGCCGGAAGGGCCGAGCGCAGAAGTGGTCCTGCAACTTTATCCGCCTCCAT
CCAGTCTATTAATTGTTGCCGGGAAGCTAGAGTAAGTAGTTCGCCAGTTAATAGTTTGCGCAACGTTGTT
GCCATTGCTGCAGGCATCGTGGTGTCACGCTCGTCGTTTGGTATGGCTTCATTCAGCTCCGGTTCCCAAC
GATCAAGGCGAGTTACATGATCCCCCATGTTGTGCAAAAAAGCGGTTAGCTCCTTCGGTCCTCCGATCGT
TGTCAGAAGTAAGTTGGCCGCAGTGTTATCACTCATGGTTATGGCAGCACTGCATAATTCTCTTACTGTC
ATGCCATCCGTAAGATGCTTTTCTGTGACTGGTGAGTACTCAACCAAGTCATTCTGAGAATAGTGTATGC
GGCGACCGAGTTGCTCTTGCCCGGCGTCAACACGGGATAATACCGCGCCACATAGCAGAACTTTAAAAGT
GCTCATCATTGGAAAACGTTCTTCGGGGCGAAAACTCTCAAGGATCTTACCGCTGTTGAGATCCAGTTCG
ATGTAACCCACTCGTGCACCCAACTGATCTTCAGCATCTTTTACTTTCACCAGCGTTTCTGGGTGAGCAA
AAACAGGAAGGCAAAATGCCGCAAAAAAGGGAATAAGGGCGACACGGAAATGTTGAATACTCATACTCTT
CCTTTTTCAATATTATTGAAGCATTTATCAGGGTTATTGTCTCATGAGCGGATACATATTTGAATGTATT
TAGAAAAATAAACAAATAGGGGTTCCGCGCACATTTCCCCGAAAAGTGCCACCTGACGTCTAAGAAACCA
TTATTATCATGACATTAACCTATAAAAATAGGCGTATCACGAGGCCCTTTCGTCTTCAAGAATTCCCGAC
ACCATCGAATGGTGCAAAACCTTTCGCGGTATGGCATGATAGCGCCCGGAAGAGAGTCAATTCAGGGTGG
TGAATGTGAAACCAGTAACGTTATACGATGTCGCAGAGTATGCCGGTGTCTCTTATCAGACCGTTTCCCG
CGTGGTGAACCAGGCCAGCCACGTTTCTGCGAAAACGCGGGAAAAAGTGGAAGCGGCGATGGCGGAGCTG
AATTACATTCCCAACCGCGTGGCACAACAACTGGCGGGCAAACAGTCGTTGCTGATTGGCGTTGCCACCT
CCAGTCTGGCCCTGCACGCGCCGTCGCAAATTGTCGCGGCGATTAAATCTCGCGCCGATCAACTGGGTGC
CAGCGTGGTGGTGTCGATGGTAGAACGAAGCGGCGTCGAAGCCTGTAAAGCGGCGGTGCACAATCTTCTC
GCGCAACGCGTCAGTGGGCTGATCATTAACTATCCGCTGGATGACCAGGATGCCATTGCTGTGGAAGCTG
CCTGCACTAATGTTCCGGCGTTATTTCTTGATGTCTCTGACCAGACACCCATCAACAGTATTATTTTCTC
CCATGAAGACGGTACGCGACTGGGCGTGGAGCATCTGGTCGCATTGGGTCACCAGCAAATCGCGCTGTTA
GCGGGCCCATTAAGTTCTGTCTCGGCGCGTCTGCGTCTGGCTGGCTGGCATAAATATCTCACTCGCAATC
AAATTCAGCCGATAGCGGAACGGGAAGGCGACTGGAGTGCCATGTCCGGTTTTCAACAAACCATGCAAAT
GCTGAATGAGGGCATCGTTCCCACTGCGATGCTGGTTGCCAACGATCAGATGGCGCTGGGCGCAATGCGC
GCCATTACCGAGTCCGGGCTGCGCGTTGGTGCGGATATCTCGGTAGTGGGATACGACGATACCGAAGACA
GCTCATGTTATATCCCGCCGTTAACCACCATCAAACAGGATTTTCGCCTGCTGGGGCAAACCAGCGTGGA
CCGCTTGCTGCAACTCTCTCAGGGCCAGGCGGTGAAGGGCAATCAGCTGTTGCCCGTCTCACTGGTGAAA
AGAAAAACCACCCTGGCGCCCAATACGCAAACCGCCTCTCCCCGCGCGTTGGCCGATTCATTAATGCAGC
TGGCACGACAGGTTTCCCGACTGGAAAGCGGGCAGTGAGCGCAACGCAATTAATGTAAGTTAGCTCACTC
ATTAGGCACAATTCTCATGTTTGACAGCTTATCATCGACTGCACGGTGCACCAATGCTTCTGGCGTCAGG
CAGCCATCGGAAGCTGTGGTATGGCTGTGCAGGTCGTAAATCACTGCATAATTCGTGTCGCTCAAGGCGC
ACTCCCGTTCTGGATAATGTTTTTTGCGCCGACATCATAACGGTTCTGGCAAATATTCTGAAATGAGCTG
