>Addgene plasmid #110010 | pHH0103_EIF4E_IF4E | depositor partial sequence | sequence record 206962 | pHH0103_EIF4E_IF4E sequence 669 bps
GGCCCAGCCGGCC
[648 nt withheld, positions 14-661]
GCGGCCGC
